Addgene plasmid #39814: EKAR2G_design1_mTFP_wt_Venus_157
Depositing lab: Olivier Pertz. Depositing organization: University of Basel. Publication: A Versatile Toolkit to Produce Sensitive FRET Biosensors to Visualize Signaling in Time and Space. Fritz RD, Letzelter M, Reimann A, Martin K, Fusco L, Ritsma L, Ponsioen B, Fluri E, Schulte-Merker S, van Rheenen J, Pertz O. Sci Signal. 2013 Jul 23;6(285):rs12. doi: 10.1126/scisignal.2004135. PubMed 23882122.
Backbone
  Vector backbone: pTriEx4
  Backbone manufacturer: Novagen
  Backbone size w/o insert (bp): 4900
  Total vector size (bp): 7050
  Vector type: Mammalian Expression, Bacterial Expression, Insect Expression
Growth in bacteria
  Bacterial resistance: Ampicillin, 100 μg/mL
  Growth temperature: 37°C
  Growth strain: Top10
  Copy number: High Copy
Gene/Insert
  Gene/Insert name: Erk activity reporter
  Species: Synthetic
  Insert size (bp): 2171
  Promoter: CMV
  Tag / fusion protein: His-Myc (N terminal on insert)
  Cloning method: Restriction Enzyme; 5′ cloning site PacI (not destroyed); 3′ cloning site XhoI (not destroyed)
  Sequencing primers: 5′ ctggttattgtgctgtctc; 3′ tcagtggtatttgtga
Resource information
  A portion of this plasmid was derived from a plasmid made by: Karel Svoboda, Janelia Farm Research Campus, Howard Hughes Medical Institute, Ashburn
Terms and licenses: Academic/Nonprofit Terms; Industry Terms: Not Available to Industry
Depositor comments: A genetically encoded fluorescent sensor of ERK activity. 2008. PNAS 205(49)
How to cite: EKAR2G_design1_mTFP_wt_Venus_157 was a gift from Olivier Pertz (Addgene plasmid # 39814 ; http://n2t.net/addgene:39814 ; RRID:Addgene_39814)
