[The description below was written by a language model from this plasmid's Addgene catalogue record.]
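Description:
EKAR2G_design1_mTFP_wt_Venus_157 is a genetically encoded FRET biosensor for ERK kinase activity, carried in the pTriEx4 backbone (Novagen). The backbone is catalogued as a multi-host vector for expression in mammalian, bacterial and insect cells. The plasmid is about 7 kb in total, of which roughly 4.9 kb is backbone. It is maintained in E. coli at high copy number under ampicillin selection. No feature table accompanies the record, so the origin of replication and other backbone elements are not itemised.

The payload is a synthetic "Erk activity reporter" of about 2.2 kb, cloned between PacI and XhoI sites that both remain intact. It is expressed from the promoter recorded as CMV and carries an N-terminal His-Myc tag that can serve for purification and immunodetection. The construct name suggests a donor/acceptor pair made of wild-type mTFP and a Venus variant labelled "157". This label probably denotes a circular permutation at that position, although the record does not say so explicitly. The internal sensing module is also not described. Part of the plasmid derives from an earlier ERK activity sensor (EKAR), and sensors of this class generally place a kinase substrate sequence and a phospho-binding domain between the two fluorophores, so that phosphorylation by ERK changes FRET efficiency.

The plasmid belongs to a toolkit for building and optimising sensitive FRET biosensors by varying fluorophore topology and sensor design, and this version represents one "design1" combination. It is typically used for live-cell ratiometric imaging of ERK signalling in time and space.
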