>Addgene plasmid #39814 | EKAR2G_design1_mTFP_wt_Venus_157 | depositor partial sequence | sequence record 50306 | Biosensor
CCATGGCACACCATCACCACCACCACGGGAGCGGGGAGCAGAAACTAATATCAGAGGAGGATCTTGGCTC
AGGTTCAGGATCCGTGAGCAAGGGCGAGGAGACCACAATGGGCGTAATCAAGCCCGACATGAAGATCAAG
CTGAAGATGGAGGGCAACGTGAATGGCCACGCCTTCGTGATCGAGGGCGAGGGCGAGGGCAAGCCCTACG
ACGGCACCAACACCATCAACCTGGAGGTGAAGGAGGGAGCCCCCCTGCCCTTCTCCTACGACATTCTGAC
CACCGCGTTCGCCTACGGCAACAGGGCCTTCACCAAGTACCCCGACGACATCCCCAACTACTTCAAGCAG
TCCTTCCCCGAGGGCTACTCTTGGGAGCGCACCATGACCTTCGAGGACAAGGGCATCGTGAAGGTGAAGT
CCGACATCTCCATGGAGGAGGACTCCTTCATCTACGAGATACACCTCAAGGGCGAGAACTTCCCCCCCAA
CGGCCCCGTGATGCAGAAGAAGACCACCGGCTGGGACGCCTCCACCGAGAGGATGTACGTGCGCGACGGC
GTGCTGAAGGGCGACGTCAAGCACAAGCTGCTGCTGGAGGGCGGCGGCCACCACCGCGTTGACTTCAAGA
CCATCTACAGGGCCAAGAAGGCGGTGAAGCTGCCCGACTATCACTTTGTGGACCACCGCATCGAGATCCT
GAACCACGACAAGGACTACAACAAGGTGACCGTTTACGAGAGCGCCGTGGCCCGCAACTCCACCGACGGC
ATGGACGAGCTGTACAAGTCCGGAATGGCGGACGAGGAGAAGCTGCCGCCCGGCTGGGAGAAGCGCATGA
GCCGCAGCTCAGGCCGAGTGTACTACTTCAACCACATCACTAACGCCAGCCAGTGGGAGCGGCCCAGCGG
CAACAGCAGCAGTGGTGGCAAAAACGGGCAGGGGGAGCCTGCCAGGAAGCTGCGCATTCTGCAGTCGACT
AGGGAGCAAGGGCTTGTGCCCGGGTCTAGAGGCGGAGGTGGTGGAGGAGGTGGAGGTGGTGGAGGTGGAG
GTGGAGGTGGTGGCGGTGGTGGAGGAGGAGGAGCTAGAGGCGGAGGTGGTGGAGGAGGTGGAGGTGGTGG
AGGTGGAGGTGGAGGTGGTGGCGGTGGTGGAGGAGGAGGAGCCAGCGGCGGAGGTGGTGGAGGAGGTGGA
GGTGGTGGAGGTGGAGGTGGAGGTGGTGGCGGTGGTGGAGGAGGAGGAACCGGTGCTGACCAACTGACTG
AAGAGTGGTCGACGGTACAGCGGACCGCGCCTGACGTACCACGTACACCAGTAGGAAAGGCAAAGCTTTC
ATTCCAATTCCCGCGGGCGCGGGACATCGCGGCCGCGATGCAGAAGAACGGCATCAAGGCCAACTTCAAG
ATCCGCCACAACATCGAGGACGGCGGCGTGCAGCTCGCCGACCACTACCAGCAGAACACCCCCATCGGCG
ACGGCCCCGTGCTGCTGCCCGACAACCACTACCTGAGCTACCAGTCCGCCCTGAGCAAAGACCCCAACGA
GAAGCGCGATCACATGGTCCTGCTGGAGTTCGTGACCGCCGCCGGGATCACTCTCGGCATGGACGAGCTG
TACAAGGGTGGCAGCGGTGGCATGGTGAGCAAGGGCGAGGAGCTGTTCACCGGGGTGGTGCCCATCCTGG
TCGAGCTGGACGGCGACGTAAACGGCCACAAGTTCAGCGTGTCCGGCGAGGGCGAGGGCGATGCCACCTA
CGGCAAGCTGACCCTGAAGCTGATCTGCACCACCGGCAAGCTGCCCGTGCCCTGGCCCACCCTCGTGACC
ACCCTGGGCTACGGCCTGATGTGCTTCGCCCGCTACCCCGACCACATGAAGCAGCACGACTTCTTCAAGT
CCGCCATGCCCGAAGGCTACGTCCAGGAGCGCACCATCTTCTTCAAGGACGACGGCAACTACAAGACCCG
CGCCGAGGTGAAGTTCGAGGGCGACACCCTGGTGAACCGCATCGAGCTGAAGGGCATCGACTTCAAGGAG
GACGGCAACATCCTGGGGCACAAGCTGGAGTACAACTACAACAGCCACAACGTCTATATCACCGCCGACA
AGGGTACCGATATCCTTCAAAAAAAACTTGAAGAACTTGAACTTGACGAATGAGATATCTAATGACTCGA
G
