>Addgene plasmid #39814 | EKAR2G_design1_mTFP_wt_Venus_157 | addgene partial sequence | sequence record 54723 | pTriExDOWN 5'-TCGATCTCAGTGGTATTTGTG-3'
CCTTCTGATAGGCAGCCTGCACCTGAGGTTAATCACTTAGTGATGGTGATGGTGATGGTGGTGCTCGAGT
CATTAGATATCTCATTCGTCAAGTTCAAGTTCTTCAAGTTTTTTTTGAAGGATATCGGTACCCTTGTCGG
CGGTGATATAGACGTTGTGGCTGTTGTAGTTGTACTCCAGCTTGTGCCCCAGGATGTTGCCGTCCTCCTT
GAAGTCGATGCCCTTCAGCTCGATGCGGTTCACCAGGGTGTCGCCCTCGAACTTCACCTCGGCGCGGGTC
TTGTAGTTGCCGTCGTCCTTGAAGAAGATGGTGCGCTCCTGGACGTAGCCTTCGGGCATGGCGGACTTGA
AGAAGTCGTGCTGCTTCATGTGGTCGGGGTAGCGGGCGAAGCACATCAGGCCGTAGCCCAGGGTGGTCAC
GAGGGTGGGCCAGGGCACGGGCAGCTTGCCGGTGGTGCAGATCAGCTTCAGGGTCAGCTTGCCGTAGGTG
GCATCGCCCTCGCCCTCGCCGGACACGCTGAACTTGTGGCCGTTTACGTCGCCGTCCAGCTCGACCAGGA
TGGGCACCACCCCGGTGAACAGCTCCTCGCCCTTGCTCACCATGCCACCGCTGCCACCCTTGTACAGCTC
GTCCATGCCGAGAGTGATCCCGGCGGCGGTCACGAACTCCAGCAGGACCATGTGATCGCGCTTCTCGTTG
GGGTCTTTGCTCAGGGCGGACTGGTAGCTCAGGTAGTGGTTGTCGGGCAGCAGCACGGGGCCGTCGCCGA
TGGGGGTGTTCTGCTGGTAGTGGTCGGCGAGCTGCACGCCGCCGTCCTCGATGTTGTGGCGGATCTTGAA
GTTGGCCTTGATGCCGTTCTTCTGCATGGCGGCCGCGATGTCCCGCGCCCGCGGGAATTGGAATGAAAGC
TTTGCCTTTCCTACTGGTGTACGTGGTACGTCAGGCGC
