>Addgene plasmid #39814 | EKAR2G_design1_mTFP_wt_Venus_157 | addgene partial sequence | sequence record 55103 | pTriExUP 5'-GGTTATTGTGCTGTCTCATCA-3'
ACGACTCACTATAGGGGAATTGTGAGCGGATAACAATTCCCCGGAGTTAATCCGGGACCTTTAATTCAAC
CCAACACAATATATTATAGTTAAATAAGAATTATTATCAAATCATTTGTATATTAATTAAAATACTATAC
TGTAAATTACATTTTATTTACAATCAAAGGAGATATACCATGGCACACCATCACCACCACCACGGGAGCG
GGGAGCAGAAACTAATATCAGAGGAGGATCTTGGCTCAGGTTCAGGATCCGTGAGCAAGGGCGAGGAGAC
CACAATGGGCGTAATCAAGCCCGACATGAAGATCAAGCTGAAGATGGAGGGCAACGTGAATGGCCACGCC
TTCGTGATCGAGGGCGAGGGCGAGGGCAAGCCCTACGACGGCACCAACACCATCAACCTGGAGGTGAAGG
AGGGAGCCCCCCTGCCCTTCTCCTACGACATTCTGACCACCGCGTTCGCCTACGGCAACAGGGCCTTCAC
CAAGTACCCCGACGACATCCCCAACTACTTCAAGCAGTCCTTCCCCGAGGGCTACTCTTGGGAGCGCACC
ATGACCTTCGAGGACAAGGGCATCGTGAAGGTGAAGTCCGACATCTCCATGGAGGAGGACTCCTTCATCT
ACGAGATACACCTCAAGGGCGAGAACTTCCCCCCCAACGGCCCCGTGATGCAGAAGAAGACCACCGGCTG
GGACGCCTCCACCGAGAGGATGTACGTGCGCGACGGCGTGCTGAAGGGCGACGTCAAGCACAAGCTGCTG
CTGGAGGGCGGCGGCCACCACCGCGTTGACTTCAAGACCATCTACAGGGCCAAGAAGGCGGTGAAGCTGC
CCGACTATCACTTTGTGGACCACCGCATCGAGATCCTGAACCACGACAAGGACTACAACAAGGTGACCGT
TTACGAGAGCGCCGTGGCCCGCAACTCCACCGACGGCATG
